>Addgene plasmid #173482 | spMSP1D1 | addgene full sequence | sequence record 340791 | Addgene NGS Result
TGGCGAATGGG
[124 nt withheld, positions 12-135]
C
[91 nt withheld, positions 137-227]
A
[49 nt withheld, positions 229-277]
CCTTTGACGTTGGAGTCCACGTTCTTT
[37 nt withheld, positions 305-341]
ACCCTATCTCGGTCTATTCTTTTGATTTATAAGGGATTTTGCCGATTTCGGCCTATTGGTTAAAAAATGA
GCTGATTTAACAAAAATTTAACGCGAATTTTAACAAAATATTAACGCTTACAATTTAGGTGGCACTTTTC
GGGGAAATGTGCGCGGAACCCCTATTTGTTTATTTTTCTAAATACATTCAAATATGTATCCGCTCATGAA
TTAATTCTTAGAAAAACTCATCGAGCATCAAATGAAACTGCAATTTATTCATATCAGGATTATCAATACC
ATATTTTTGAAAAAGCCGTTTCTGTAATGAAGGAGAAAACTCACCGAGGCAGTTCCATAGGATGGCAAGA
TCCTGGTATCGGTCTGCGATTCCGACTCGTCCAACATCAATACAACCTATTAATTTCCCCTCGTCAAAAA
TAAGGTTATCAAGTGAGAAATCACCATGAGTGACGACTGAATCCGGTGAGAATGGCAAAAGTTTATGCAT
TTCTTTCCAGACTTGTTCAACAGGCCAGCCATTACGCTCGTCATCAAAATCACTCGCATCAACCAAACCG
TTATTCATTCGTGATTGCGCCTGAGCGAGACGAAATACGCGATCGCTGTTAAAAGGACAATTACAAACAG
GAATCGAATGCAACCGGCGCAGGAACACTGCCAGCGCATCAACAATATTTTCACCTGAATCAGGATATTC
TTCTAATACCTGGAATGCTGTTTTCCCGGGGATCGCAGTGGTGAGTAACCATGCATCATCAGGAGTACGG
ATAAAATGCTTGATGGTCGGAAGAGGCATAAATTCCGTCAGCCAGTTTAGTCTGACCATCTCATCTGTAA
CATCATTGGCAACGCTACCTTTGCCATGTTTCAGAAACAACTCTGGCGCATCGGGCTTCCCATACAATCG
ATAGATTGTCGCACCTGATTGCCCGACATTATCGCGAGCCCATTTATACCCATATAAATCAGCATCCATG
TTGGAATTTAATCGCGGCCTAGAGCAAGACGTTTCCCGTTGAATATGGCTCATAACACCCCTTGTATTAC
TGTTTATGTAAGCAGACAGTTTTATTGTTCATGACCAAAATCCCTTAACGTGAGTTTTCGTTCCACTGAG
CGTCAGACCCCGTAGAAAAGATCAAAGGATCTTCTTGAGATCCTTTTTTTCTGCGCGTAATCTGCTGCTT
GCAAACAAAAAAACCACCGCTACCAGCGGTGGTTTGTTTGCCGGATCAAGAGCTACCAACTCTTTTTCCG
AAGGTAACTGGCTTCAGCAGAGCGCAGATACCAAATACTGTCCTTCTAGTGTAGCCGTAGTTAGGCCACC
ACTTCAAGAACTCTGTAGCACCGCCTACATACCTCGCTCTGCTAATCCTGTTACCAGTGGCTGCTGCCAG
TGGCGATAAGTCGTGTCTTACCGGGTTGGACTCAAGACGATAGTTACCGGATAAGGCGCAGCGGTCGGGC
TGAACGGGGGGTTCGTGCACACAGCCCAGCTTGGAGCGAACGACCTACACCGAACTGAGATACCTACAGC
GTGAGCTATGAGAAAGCGCCACGCTTCCCGAAGGGAGAAAGGCGGACAGGTATCCGGTAAGCGGCAGGGT
CGGAACAGGAGAGCGCACGAGGGAGCTTCCAGGGGGAAACGCCTGGTATCTTTATAGTCCTGTCGGGTTT
CGCCACCTCTGACTTGAGCGTCGATTTTTGTGATGCTCGTCAGGGGGGCGGAGCCTATGGAAAAACGCCA
GCAACGCGGCCTTTTTACGGTTCCTGGCCTTTTGCTGGCCTTTTGCTCACATGTTCTTTCCTGCGTTATC
CCCTGATTCTGTGGATAACCGTATTACCGCCTTTGAGTGAGCTGATACCGCTCGCCGCAGCCGAACGACC
GAGCGCAGCGAGTCAGTGAGCGAGGAAGCGGAAGAGCGCCTGATGCGGTATTTTCTCCTTACGCATCTGT
GCGGTATTTCACACCGCAATGGTGCACTCTCAGTACAATCTGCTCTGATGCCGCATAGTTAAGCCAGTAT
ACACTCCGCTATCGCTACGTGACTGGGTCATGGCTGCGCCCCGACACCCGCCAACACCCGCTGACGCGCC
CTGACGGGCTTGTCTGCTCCCGGCATCCGCTTACAGACAAGCTGTGACCGTCTCCGGGAGCTGCATGTGT
CAGAGGTTTTCACCGTCATCACCGAAACGCGCGAGGCAGCTGCGGTAAAGCTCATCAGCGTGGTCGTGAA
GCGATTCACAGATGTCTGCCTGTTCATCCGCGTCCAGCTCGTTGAGTTTCTCCAGAAGCGTTAATGTCTG
GCTTCTGATAAAGCGGGCCATGTTAAGGGCGGTTTTTTCCTGTTTGGTCACTGATGCCTCCGTGTAAGGG
GGATTTCTGTTCATGGGGGTAATGATACCGATGAAACGAGAGAGGATGCTCACGATACGGGTTACTGATG
ATGAACATGCCCGGTTACTGGAACGTTGTGAGGGTAAACAACTGGCGGTATGGATGCGGCGGGACCAGAG
AAAAATCACTCAGGGTCAATGCCAGCGCTTCGTTAATACAGATGTAGGTGTTCCACAGGGTAGCCAGCAG
CATCCTGCGATGCAGATCCGGAACATAATGGTGCAGGGCGCTGACTTCCGCGTTTCCAGACTTTACGAAA
CACGGAAACCGAAGACCATTCATGTTGTTGCTCAGGTCGCAGACGTTTTGCAGCAGCAGTCGCTTCACGT
TCGCTCGCGTATCGGTGATTCATTCTGCTAACCAGTAAGGCAACCCCGCCAGCCTAGCCGGGTCCTCAAC
GACAGGAGCACGATCATGCGCACCCGTGGGGCCGCCATGCCGGCGATAATGGCCTGCTTCTCGCCGAAAC
GTTTGGTGGCGGGACCAGTGACGAAGGCTTGAGCGAGGGCGTGCAAGATTCCGAATACCGCAAGCGACAG
GCCGATCATCGTCGCGCTCCAGCGAAAGCGGTCCTCGCCGAAAATGACCCAGAGCGCTGCCGGCACCTGT
CCTACGAGTTGCATGATAAAGAAGACAGTCATAAGTGCGGCGACGATAGTCATGCCCCGCGCCCACCGGA
AGGAGCTGACTGGGTTGAAGGCTCTCAAGGGCATCGGTCGAGATCCCGGTGCCTAATGAGTGAGCTAACT
TACATTAATTGCGTTGCGCTCACTGCCCGCTTTCCAGTCGGGAAACCTGTCGTGCCAGCTGCATTAATGA
ATCGGCCAACGCGCGGGGAGAGGCGGTTTGCGTATTGGGCGCCAGGGTGGTTTTTCTTTTCACCAGTGAG
ACGGGCAACAGCTGATTGCCCTTCACCGCCTGGCCCTGAGAGAGTTGCAGCAAGCGGTCCACGCTGGTTT
GCCCCAGCAGGCGAAAATCCTGTTTGATGGTGGTTAACGGCGGGATATAACATGAGCTGTCTTCGGTATC
GTCGTATCCCACTACCGAGATATCCGCACCAACGCGCAGCCCGGACTCGGTAATGGCGCGCATTGCGCCC
AGCGCCATCTGATCGTTGGCAACCAGCATCGCAGTGGGAACGATGCCCTCATTCAGCATTTGCATGGTTT
GTTGAAAACCGGACATGGCACTCCAGTCGCCTTCCCGTTCCGCTATCGGCTGAATTTGATTGCGAGTGAG
ATATTTATGCCAGCCAGCCAGACGCAGACGCGCCGAGACAGAACTTAATGGGCCCGCTAACAGCGCGATT
TGCTGGTGACCCAATGCGACCAGATGCTCCACGCCCAGTCGCGTACCGTCTTCATGGGAGAAAATAATAC
TGTTGATGGGTGTCTGGTCAGAGACATCAAGAAATAACGCCGGAACATTAGTGCAGGCAGCTTCCACAGC
AATGGCATCCTGGTCATCCAGCGGATAGTTAATGATCAGCCCACTGACGCGTTGCGCGAGAAGATTGTGC
ACCGCCGCTTTACAGGCTTCGACGCCGCTTCGTTCTACCATCGACACCACCACGCTGGCACCCAGTTGAT
CGGCGCGAGATTTAATCGCCGCGACAATTTGCGACGGCGCGTGCAGGGCCAGACTGGAGGTGGCAACGCC
AATCAGCAACGACTGTTTGCCCGCCAGTTGTTGTGCCACGCGGTTGGGAATGTAATTCAGCTCCGCCATC
GCCGCTTCCACTTTTTCCCGCGTTTTCGCAGAAACGTGGCTGGCCTGGTTCACCACGCGGGAAACGGTCT
GATAAGAGACACCGGCATACTCTGCGACATCGTATAACGTTACTGGTTTCACATTCACCACCCTGAATTG
ACTCTCTTCCGGGCGCTATCATGCCATACCGCGAAAGGTTTTGCGCCATTCGATGGTGTCCGGGATCTCG
ACGCTCTCCCTTATGCGACTCCTGCATTAGGAAGCAGCCCAGTAGTAGGTTGAGGCCGTTGAGCACCGCC
GCCGCAAGGAATGGTGCATGCAAGGAGATGGCGCCCAACAGTCCCCCGGCCACGGGGCCTGCCACCATAC
CCACGCCGAAACAAGCGCTCATGAGCCCGAAGTGGCGAGCCCGATCTTCCCCATCGGTGATGTCGGCGAT
ATAGGCGCCAGCAACCGCACCTGTGGCGCCGGTGATGCCGGCCACGATGCGTCCGGCGTAGAGGATCGAG
ATCTCGATCCCGCGAAATTAATACGACTCACTATAGGGGAATTGTGAGCGGATAACAATTCCCCTCTAGA
AATAATTTTGTTTAACTTTAAGAAGGAGATATACCATGGGCAGCAGCCATCATCATCATCATCACAGCAG
CGGCCTGGTGCCGCGCGGCAGCCATATGGCTAGCATGACTGGTGGACAGCAAATGGGTCGCGGATCCGGC
GCCATGGTAACCACCTTATCAGGTTTATCAGGTGAGCAAGGTCCGTCCGGTGATATGACAACTGAAGAAG
ATAGTGCTACCCATATTAAATTCTCAAAACGTGATGAGGACGGCCGTGAGTTAGCTGGTGCAACTATGGA
GTTGCGTGATTCATCTGGTAAAACTATTAGTACATGGATTTCAGATGGACATGTGAAGGATTTCTACCTG
TATCCAGGAAAATATACATTTGTCGAAACCGCAGCACCAGACGGTTATGAGGTAGCAACTGCTATTACCT
TTACAGTTAATGAGCAAGGTCAGGTTACTGTAAATGGCGAAGCAACTAAAGGTGACGCTCATACTTCTAC
CTTCAGTAAACTTCGCGAACAACTGGGCCCCGTGACGCAGGAATTCTGGGACAACCTGGAAAAAGAAACC
GAGGGACTGCGTCAGGAAATGTCCAAAGATTTAGAAGAGGTGAAGGCCAAGGTTCAGCCATATCTCGATG
ACTTTCAGAAAAAATGGCAGGAAGAGATGGAATTATATCGTCAAAAGGTGGAACCGCTGCGTGCGGAACT
GCAAGAGGGGGCACGCCAAAAACTCCATGAGCTCCAAGAGAAGCTCAGCCCATTAGGCGAAGAAATGCGC
GATCGCGCCCGTGCACATGTTGATGCACTCCGGACTCATTTGGCGCCGTATTCGGATGAACTTCGCCAGC
GTTTGGCCGCACGTCTCGAGGCGCTGAAAGAAAACGGGGGTGCCCGCTTGGCTGAGTACCACGCGAAAGC
GACAGAACACCTGAGCACCTTGAGCGAAAAAGCGAAACCGGCGCTGGAAGATCTACGCCAGGGCTTATTG
CCTGTTCTTGAGAGCTTTAAAGTCAGTTTTCTGTCAGCTCTGGAAGAATATACTAAAAAGCTGAATACCC
AGGTGCCTACTATCGTGATGGTGGACGCCTACAAGCGTTACAAGTAAGCGGCCGCACTCGAGCACCACCA
CCACCACCACTGAGATCCGGCTGCTAACAAAGCCCGAAAGGAAGCTGAGTTGGCTGCTGCCACCGCTGAG
CAATAACTAGCATAACCCCTTGGGGCCTCTAAACGGGTCTTGAGGGGTTTTTTGCTGAAAGGAGGAACTA
TATCCGGAT
Features (pLannotate 1.2.2; 22 found; start..end, strand, type, name):
     12..440     +  rep_origin     f1 ori (sequence partly withheld): f1 bacteriophage origin of replication; arrow indicates direction of (+) strand synthesis
    493..550     +  promoter       AmpR promoter (fragment): bla
    559..1374    -  CDS            KanR: aminoglycoside phosphotransferase; aph(3')-Ia; confers resistance to kanamycin in bacteria or G418 (Geneticin®) in eukaryotes
   1496..2084    +  rep_origin     ori: high-copy-number ColE1/pMB1/pBR322/pUC origin of replication
   2270..2409    -  misc_feature   bom: basis of mobility region from pBR322
   2511..2702    -  CDS            rop: Rop protein, which maintains plasmids at low copy number; rop
   2719..3099    +  CDS            YPB1_ECOLX: Protein predicted: Swiss-Prot protein existence level 4. From Escherichia coli.
   3171..3462    -  CDS            TcR (fragment): tetracycline efflux protein; tet; confers resistance to tetracycline
   3477..3498    -  protein_bind   CAP binding site: CAP binding activates transcription in the presence of cAMP. E. coli catabolite activator protein
   3511..4593    -  CDS            lacI: lac repressor; lacI; The lac repressor binds to the lac operator to inhibit transcription in E. coli. This inhibition can be relieved by adding lactose or isopropyl-β-D-thiogalactopyranoside (IPTG).
   4594..4671    -  promoter       lacI promoter: lacI
   4679..4958    -  CDS            TcR (fragment): tetracycline efflux protein; tet; confers resistance to tetracycline
   4980..4998    +  promoter       T7 promoter: promoter for bacteriophage T7 RNA polymerase
   4999..5023    +  protein_bind   lac operator: The lac repressor binds to the lac operator to inhibit transcription in E. coli. This inhibition can be relieved by adding lactose or isopropyl-β-D-thiogalactopyranoside (IPTG). lac repressor encoded by lacI
   5038..5060    +  RBS            RBS: efficient ribosome binding site from bacteriophage T7 gene 10 (Olins and Rangwala, 1989)
   5079..5095    +  CDS            capTEV™ (fragment): composite tag for in vivo biotinylation, TEV protease cleavage, and 6xHis tagging
   5106..5123    +  CDS            thrombin site: thrombin recognition and cleavage site
   5127..5159    +  CDS            T7 tag (gene 10 leader): leader peptide from bacteriophage T7 gene 10 promotes efficient translation in E. coli
   5505..6083    +  CDS            APOA1 (fragment): APOA1_PONAB - Experimental evidence at protein level: Swiss-Prot protein existence level 1. Participates in the reverse transport of cholesterol from tissues to the liver for excretion by promoting cholesterol efflux from tissues and by acting as a cofactor for the lecithin cholesterol acyltransferase (LCAT). As part of the SPAP complex, activates spermatozoa motility (By similarity). From Pongo abelii (Sumatran orangutan) (Pongo pygmaeus abelii).
   6144..6161    +  CDS            9xHis (fragment): 9xHis affinity tag
   6171..6220    +  CDS            SET1 (fragment): solubility-enhancement tag derived from T7 phage gene 10B
   6228..6275    +  terminator     T7 terminator: transcription terminator for bacteriophage T7 RNA polymerase
