[The description below was written by a language model from this plasmid's Addgene catalogue record and pLannotate feature annotations shown in this document.]
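Description:
spMSP1D1 is a bacterial expression plasmid built on the pET28a backbone, about 6.3 kb in the sequenced record, for producing a synthetic membrane scaffold protein in E. coli BL21-type strains. It is selected with kanamycin through the aph(3')-Ia gene and replicates from a ColE1/pBR322-family origin. The bom and rop elements are also annotated, although the catalogue lists the plasmid as high copy. An f1 origin is present as well. The short tetracycline-resistance, AmpR promoter and other fragment hits are backbone remnants or annotation artefacts rather than functional parts.

Expression follows the standard pET arrangement. A T7 promoter with an adjacent lac operator and the T7 gene 10 ribosome binding site drives the open reading frame, a plasmid-borne lacI gene keeps it repressed until IPTG induction in a host supplying T7 RNA polymerase, and a T7 terminator closes the unit. The coding region begins with the backbone's N-terminal His tag (picked up by the annotator as a short capTEV fragment), a thrombin cleavage site and the T7 tag leader. An unannotated stretch of roughly 350 bp follows, then an apolipoprotein A-I-derived segment corresponding to the MSP1D1 scaffold. A second short gap and a His-tag hit, probably the backbone's C-terminal His sequence, lie downstream. The feature table does not label any SpyCatcher or SpyTag elements. However, the "sp" name and the associated publication on one-step circularised nanodiscs suggest that the unannotated regions flanking the scaffold encode them, which would let the purified protein covalently close on itself. The recorded insert size is not meaningful. The depositor notes that the plasmid is prone to multimerisation.
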