Addgene plasmid #173482: spMSP1D1
Purpose: Expresses spMSP1D1 in Bl21
Depositing lab: Huan Bao. Depositing organization: UF Scripps Biomedical Research. Publication: One-step construction of circularized nanodiscs using SpyCatcher-SpyTag. Zhang S, Ren Q, Novick SJ, Strutzenberg TS, Griffin PR, Bao H. Nat Commun. 2021 Sep 14;12(1):5451. doi: 10.1038/s41467-021-25737-7. PubMed 34521837.
Backbone
  Vector backbone: pet28a
  Vector type: Bacterial Expression
Growth in bacteria
  Bacterial resistance: Kanamycin, 50 μg/mL
  Growth temperature: 37°C
  Growth strain: DH5alpha
  Copy number: High Copy
Gene/Insert
  Gene/Insert name: spMSP1D1
  Species: Synthetic
  Insert size (bp): -5
  Tag / fusion protein: Histag (N terminal on backbone)
Terms and licenses: Academic/Nonprofit Terms; Industry Terms: Not Available to Industry
Depositor comments: This plasmid has been found to be prone to multimerization. Multimerization often does not impact plasmid function, but may reduce transformation efficiencies. You may need to screen multiple colonies to isolate the monomeric version of this plasmid. If you still have trouble isolating the monomeric version, you might consider linearizing, gel extracting, re-ligating, and transforming the plasmid.
How to cite: spMSP1D1 was a gift from Huan Bao (Addgene plasmid # 173482 ; http://n2t.net/addgene:173482 ; RRID:Addgene_173482)
